Addgene plasmid #39036: GLRX3
Purpose: Bacterial expression for structure determination; may not be full ORF
Depositing lab: Nicola Burgess-Brown. Depositing organization: University of Oxford.
Backbone
  Vector backbone: pNIC28-Bsa4
  Backbone manufacturer: SGC
  Vector type: Bacterial Expression
Growth in bacteria
  Bacterial resistance: Kanamycin, 50 μg/mL
  Growth temperature: 37°C
  Growth strain: Mach1
  Copy number: Low Copy
Gene/Insert
  Gene/Insert name: GLRX3 (alt names: thioredoxin-like; PDB:2WZ9)
  Species: H. sapiens (human)
  Insert size (bp): 473
  Mutation: A PCR artifact adds a C-terminal sequence including a his-tag: KVKVDTDPNSSSVDKLAAALEHHHHHH
  Entrez Gene: GLRX3 (a.k.a. GLRX4, GRX3, GRX4, PICOT, TXNL2, TXNL3)
  Tag / fusion protein: His Tev (N terminal on insert)
  Cloning method: Ligation Independent Cloning
  Sequencing primers: 5′ T7; 3′ T7-term
Terms and licenses: Academic/Nonprofit Terms; Industry Terms: Not Available to Industry
How to cite: GLRX3 was a gift from Nicola Burgess-Brown (Addgene plasmid # 39036 ; http://n2t.net/addgene:39036 ; RRID:Addgene_39036)
