[The description below was written by a language model from this plasmid's Addgene catalogue record.]
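Description:
GLRX3 is a bacterial expression plasmid built on the pNIC28-Bsa4 backbone from the SGC, carrying a fragment of human GLRX3 (glutaredoxin 3, also known as PICOT or TXNL2) for recombinant protein production aimed at structure determination. It is selected with kanamycin and is recorded as low copy in E. coli. The record does not list the origin of replication or the promoter explicitly, although the use of T7 and T7-terminator sequencing primers indicates that the insert sits within a T7-type expression cassette, which would normally be driven in a host strain supplying T7 RNA polymerase.

The insert is about 473 bp and was introduced by ligation-independent cloning. As the record warns, it may not be the full open reading frame. The alternative name "thioredoxin-like" and the associated PDB entry suggest that it corresponds to a domain-level construct, probably the thioredoxin-like region, rather than the whole protein. The protein is expressed with an N-terminal His tag followed by a TEV protease site, which allows immobilised-metal affinity purification and later removal of the tag by TEV cleavage.

A PCR artifact has also added an unintended C-terminal extension of vector-derived residues ending in a second hexahistidine tag. The product therefore carries His tags at both ends, and the C-terminal one would remain after TEV treatment. This matters for purification schemes that use a reverse affinity step and for interpreting the expected protein mass. The construct is intended for producing GLRX3 domain protein for crystallography and related biophysical or biochemical work.
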