>Addgene plasmid #39036 | GLRX3 | depositor partial sequence | sequence record 49094 | GLRX3 sequence 473 bps
ATGCACCATCATCATCATCATTCTTCTGGTGTAGATCTGGGTACCGAGAACCTGTACTTCCAATCCATGG
CGGCGGGGGCGGCTGAGGCAGCTGTAGCGGCCGTGGAGGAGGTCGGCTCAGCCGGGCAGTTTGAGGAGCT
GCTGCGCCTCAAAGCCAAGTCCCTCCTTGTGGTCCATTTCTGGGCACCATGGGCTCCACAGTGTGCACAG
ATGAACGAAGTTATGGCAGAGTTAGCTAAAGAACTCCCTCAAGTTTCATTTGTGAAGTTGGAAGCTGAAG
GTGTTCCTGAAGTATCTGAAAAATATGAAATTAGCTCTGTTCCCACTTTTCTGTTTTTCAAGAATTCTCA
GAAAATCGACCGATTAGATGGTGCACATGCCCCAGAGTTGACCAAAAAAGTTCAGCGACATGCATCTAGT
GGCTCCTTCCTACCCAGCGCTAATGTGACAGTAAAGGTGGATACGGATCCGAA
