>Addgene plasmid #39036 | GLRX3 | addgene partial sequence | sequence record 53077 | T7 5'-TAATACGACTCACTATAGGG-3'
AGAAGGAGATATACATATGCACCATCATCATCATCATTCTTCTGGTGTAGATCTGGGTACCGAGAACCTG
TACTTCCAATCCATGGCGGCGGGGGCGGCTGAGGCAGCTGTAGCGGCCGTGGAGGAGGTCGGCTCAGCCG
GGCAGTTTGAGGAGCTGCTGCGCCTCAAAGCCAAGTCCCTCCTTGTGGTCCATTTCTGGGCACCATGGGC
TCCACAGTGTGCACAGATGAACGAAGTTATGGCAGAGTTAGCTAAAGAACTCCCTCAAGTTTCATTTGTG
AAGTTGGAAGCTGAAGGTGTTCCTGAAGTATCTGAAAAATATGAAATTAGCTCTGTTCCCACTTTTCTGT
TTTTCAAGAATTCTCAGAAAATCGACCGATTAGATGGTGCACATGCCCCAGAGTTGACCAAAAAAGTTCA
GCGACATGCATCTAGTGGCTCCTTCCTACCCAGCGCTAAAGTAAAGGTGGATACGGATCCGAATTCGAGC
TCCGTCGACAAGCTTGCGGCCGCACTCGAGCACCACCACCACCACCACTGAGATCCGGCTGCTAACAAAG
CCCGAAAGGAAGCTGAGTTGGCTGCTGCCACCGCTGAGCAATAACTAGCATAACCCCTTGGGGCCTCTAA
ACGGGTCTTGAGGGGTTTTTTGCTGAAAGGAGGAACTATATCCGGATTGGCGAATGGG
[124 nt withheld, positions 689-812]
CGCCGGCTTTCCCCGTCAAGCTCTAAAATCGGGGGCTCCCCTTTAGGGTTCCGATTTAGTGCTTTTACCG
GCACCTCGAACCCC
