>Addgene plasmid #39036 | GLRX3 | addgene partial sequence | sequence record 53373 | T7_term
TTCGGATCCGTATCCACCTTTACTTTAGCGCTGGGTAGGAAGGAGCCACTAGATGCATGTCGCTGAACTT
TTTTGGTCAACTCTGGGGCATGTGCACCATCTAATCGGTCGATTTTCTGAGAATTCTTGAAAAACAGAAA
AGTGGGAACAGAGCTAATTTCATATTTTTCAGATACTTCAGGAACACCTTCAGCTTCCAACTTCACAAAT
GAAACTTGAGGGAGTTCTTTAGCTAACTCTGCCATAACTTCGTTCATCTGTGCACACTGTGGAGCCCATG
GTGCCCAGAAATGGACCACAAGGAGGGACTTGGCTTTGAGGCGCAGCAGCTCCTCAAACTGCCCGGCTGA
GCCGACCTCCTCCACGGCCGCTACAGCTGCCTCAGCCGCCCCCGCCGCCATGGATTGGAAGTACAGGTTC
TCGGTACCCAGATCTACACCAGAAGAATGATGATGATGATGGTGCATATGTATATCTCCTTCTTAAAGTT
AAACAAAATTATTTCTAGAGGGGAATTGTTATCCGCTCACAATTCCCCTATAGTGAGTCGTATTAATTTC
GCGGGATCGAGATCTCGATCCTCTACGCCGGACGCATCGTGGCCGGCATCACCGGCGCCACAGGTGCGGT
TGCTGGCGCCTATATCGCCGACATCACCGATGGGGAAGATCGGGCTCGCCACTTCGGGCTCATGAGCGCT
TGTTTCGGCGTGCGTATGGTGGCAGGCCCCCGTGGCCGGGGGGACTGTTGGGGCGCCATCTCCTTGCATG
CACCCATTCCTTTGCGGCGGCGGGTGCTCAACGGGCCTCAAACCTACTACTGGGGCTGCTTCCTAATGCA
GGGAATCGCATAA
